Addgene plasmid #246113: pECFP-C1-PHF13∆24-40
Purpose: Expression of human PHF13 with aa 24-40 deletion fused to ECFP in mammalian cells
Depositing lab: Sarah Kinkley. Depositing organization: Max Planck Institute for Molecular Genetics. Publication: Differential oligomerization regulates PHF13 chromatin affinity and function. Rossi F, Magalhaes AP, Buschow R, Schubert T, Glaser L, Fontana A, Mai J, Staege H, Grimme A, Will H, Schriener S, Hnisz D, Vingron M, Chiariello AM, Kinkley S. Nucleic Acids Res. 2025 Jun 20;53(12):gkaf572. doi: 10.1093/nar/gkaf572. PubMed 40598901.
Backbone
  Vector backbone: pECFP-C1
  Vector type: Mammalian Expression
Growth in bacteria
  Bacterial resistance: Kanamycin, 50 μg/mL
  Growth temperature: 37°C
  Growth strain: DH5alpha
  Copy number: High Copy
Gene/Insert
  Gene/Insert name: PHF13∆24-40
  Species: H. sapiens (human)
  Insert size (bp): 852
  Mutation: del aa 24 - 40
  Entrez Gene: PHF13 (a.k.a. PHF5, SPOC1)
  Tag / fusion protein: ECFP (N terminal on insert)
  Cloning method: Restriction Enzyme; 5′ cloning site Unspecified (unknown if destroyed)
  Sequencing primers: 5′ CGCAAATGGGCGGTAGGCGTG; 3′ CCTCTACAAATGTGGTATGGCTG
Terms and licenses: Academic/Nonprofit Terms; Industry Terms: Not Available to Industry
How to cite: pECFP-C1-PHF13∆24-40 was a gift from Sarah Kinkley (Addgene plasmid # 246113 ; http://n2t.net/addgene:246113 ; RRID:Addgene_246113)
