[The description below was written by a language model from this plasmid's Addgene catalogue record and pLannotate feature annotations shown in this document.]
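Description:
pECFP-C1-PHF13∆24-40 is a mammalian expression plasmid of about 5.6 kb, built on the pECFP-C1 backbone, that produces human PHF13 (also known as PHF5 or SPOC1) lacking amino acids 24 to 40 as a fusion to enhanced cyan fluorescent protein. Transcription is driven by the human cytomegalovirus immediate early enhancer and promoter. The ECFP coding sequence comes first, followed by a short remnant of the multiple cloning site that acts as a linker, and then the roughly 850 bp PHF13 deletion insert, so the fluorescent tag sits at the N terminus of the protein. An SV40 polyadenylation signal terminates the transcript. The short large T antigen fragment annotated just before it is most likely part of that SV40 region rather than a separate expressed element. The insert was introduced by restriction cloning, but the record does not specify the sites used.

The plasmid replicates in E. coli at high copy from a ColE1/pUC-type origin and also carries an f1 phage origin. A single NeoR/KanR cassette serves both hosts: a bacterial bla-type promoter gives kanamycin resistance in bacteria, while the adjacent SV40 enhancer and early promoter, with an HSV TK polyadenylation signal, would allow G418 selection in mammalian cells. The small ble and bGH poly(A) fragments annotated nearby appear to be partial matches with no evident function.

PHF13 is annotated as a chromatin modulator needed for normal chromosome condensation and separation in mitosis. The associated publication concerns how oligomerization regulates its chromatin affinity and function, so this deletion mutant presumably serves to visualize and compare the behaviour of the altered protein in living or fixed cells, although the record does not state what residues 24 to 40 contribute.
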