Features (pLannotate 1.2.2; 15 found; start..end, strand, type, name):
     61..364     +  enhancer       CMV enhancer: human cytomegalovirus immediate early enhancer
    365..568     +  promoter       CMV promoter: human cytomegalovirus (CMV) immediate early promoter
    613..1329    +  CDS            ECFP: ECFP is a basic (constitutively fluorescent) cyan fluorescent protein published in 1996, derived from Aequorea victoria. It has low acid sensitivity.
   1330..1364    +  misc_feature   MCS (fragment): multiple cloning site
   1366..2214    +  CDS            PHF13 (fragment): PHF13_HUMAN - Experimental evidence at protein level: Swiss-Prot protein existence level 1. Modulates chromatin structure. Required for normal chromosome condensation during the early stages of mitosis. Required for normal chromosome separation during mitosis. From Homo sapiens (Human).
   2242..2326    +  CDS            large T antigen (fragment): large T antigen from SV40 (simian virus 40)
   2349..2470    +  polyA_signal   SV40 poly(A) signal: SV40 polyadenylation signal
   2504..2932    -  rep_origin     f1 ori (sequence partly withheld): f1 bacteriophage origin of replication; arrow indicates direction of (+) strand synthesis
   2959..3063    +  promoter       AmpR promoter: bla
   3065..3422    +  promoter       SV40 promoter: SV40 enhancer and early promoter
   3457..4251    +  CDS            NeoR/KanR: aminoglycoside phosphotransferase from Tn5; aph(3')-II (or nptII); confers resistance to neomycin, kanamycin, and G418 (Geneticin®)
   4272..4424    +  CDS            ble (fragment): BLE_KLEPN - Experimental evidence at protein level: Swiss-Prot protein existence level 1. Binding protein with a strong affinity to the bleomycin family of antibiotics. Binds to CL990; an antimitotic-antibiotic compound. From Klebsiella pneumoniae.
   4483..4530    +  polyA_signal   HSV TK poly(A) signal: herpes simplex virus thymidine kinase polyadenylation signal (Cole and Stacy, 1985)
   4621..4637    -  polyA_signal   bGH poly(A) signal (fragment): bovine growth hormone polyadenylation signal
   4859..5447    +  rep_origin     ori: high-copy-number ColE1/pMB1/pBR322/pUC origin of replication
>Addgene plasmid #246113 | pECFP-C1-PHF13∆24-40 | addgene full sequence | sequence record 492707 | Addgene NGS Result
TAGTTATTAATAGTAATCAATTACGGGGTCATTAGTTCATAGCCCATATATGGAGTTCCGCGTTACATAA
CTTACGGTAAATGGCCCGCCTGGCTGACCGCCCAACGACCCCCGCCCATTGACGTCAATAATGACGTATG
TTCCCATAGTAACGCCAATAGGGACTTTCCATTGACGTCAATGGGTGGAGTATTTACGGTAAACTGCCCA
CTTGGCAGTACATCAAGTGTATCATATGCCAAGTACGCCCCCTATTGACGTCAATGACGGTAAATGGCCC
GCCTGGCATTATGCCCAGTACATGACCTTATGGGACTTTCCTACTTGGCAGTACATCTACGTATTAGTCA
TCGCTATTACCATGGTGATGCGGTTTTGGCAGTACATCAATGGGCGTGGATAGCGGTTTGACTCACGGGG
ATTTCCAAGTCTCCACCCCATTGACGTCAATGGGAGTTTGTTTTGGCACCAAAATCAACGGGACTTTCCA
AAATGTCGTAACAACTCCGCCCCATTGACGCAAATGGGCGGTAGGCGTGTACGGTGGGAGGTCTATATAA
GCAGAGCTGGTTTAGTGAACCGTCAGATCCGCTAGCGCTACCGGTCGCCACCATGGTGAGCAAGGGCGAG
GAGCTGTTCACCGGGGTGGTGCCCATCCTGGTCGAGCTGGACGGCGACGTAAACGGCCACAAGTTCAGCG
TGTCCGGCGAGGGCGAGGGCGATGCCACCTACGGCAAGCTGACCCTGAAGTTCATCTGCACCACCGGCAA
GCTGCCCGTGCCCTGGCCCACCCTCGTGACCACCCTGACCTGGGGCGTGCAGTGCTTCAGCCGCTACCCC
GACCACATGAAGCAGCACGACTTCTTCAAGTCCGCCATGCCCGAAGGCTACGTCCAGGAGCGCACCATCT
TCTTCAAGGACGACGGCAACTACAAGACCCGCGCCGAGGTGAAGTTCGAGGGCGACACCCTGGTGAACCG
CATCGAGCTGAAGGGCATCGACTTCAAGGAGGACGGCAACATCCTGGGGCACAAGCTGGAGTACAACTAC
ATCAGCCACAACGTCTATATCACCGCCGACAAGCAGAAGAACGGCATCAAGGCCAACTTCAAGATCCGCC
ACAACATCGAGGACGGCAGCGTGCAGCTCGCCGACCACTACCAGCAGAACACCCCCATCGGCGACGGCCC
CGTGCTGCTGCCCGACAACCACTACCTGAGCACCCAGTCCGCCCTGAGCAAAGACCCCAACGAGAAGCGC
GATCACATGGTCCTGCTGGAGTTCGTGACCGCCGCCGGGATCACTCTCGGCATGGACGAGCTGTACAAGT
CCGGACTCAGATCTCGAGCTCAAGCTTCGAATTCCATGGACTCTGACTCTTGCGCCGCCGCCTTCCACCC
GGAGGAATACTCCCCCAGTTGCAAGAGGCGCAGGTACATCCCTTATCCGAAGGAGGAACTCCCTTTAAGG
AGCAGCCCCAGCCCTGCTAACAGCACTGCTGGTACCATTGACAGCGACGGCTGGGACGCGGGTTTCTCAG
ACATCGCGTCCTCAGTGCCCTTGCCAGTCTCTGACCGCTGCTTTAGCCACCTGCAGCCTACTCTCTTGCA
GCGAGCCAAGCCCAGTAACTTCCTGCTGGACAGAAAGAAAACGGACAAGCTGAAGAAGAAGAAGAAGAGG
AAGCGCAGGGACAGTGATGCGCCTGGGAAAGAGGGGTACAGGGGGGGCTTGCTGAAGCTGGAAGCCGCTG
ACCCCTACGTGGAGACCCCCACGAGTCCCACCTTGCAGGATATCCCCCAGGCTCCCAGCGACCCCTGCTC
GGGCTGGGACTCCGATACTCCCTCGAGTGGATCTTGTGCCACTGTGTCACCTGATCAGGTCAAAGAAATA
AAAACTGAAGGCAAACGGACTATCGTCCGGCAGGGAAAGCAGGTGGTGTTCCGAGATGAGGACAGCACTG
GCAATGATGAGGACATCATGGTGGACTCAGATGACGATTCCTGGGACCTCGTGACCTGCTTCTGCATGAA
GCCATTTGCCGGCCGCCCCATGATCGAGTGTAATGAGTGCCACACCTGGATTCACCTGTCCTGTGCGAAA
ATCCGGAAATCCAATGTTCCAGAAGTGTTTGTCTGCCAAAAGTGCCGGGACTCCAAGTTTGACATCCGCC
GTTCCAACCGCTCGCGGACGGGCTCCCGGAAGCTGTTCCTGGACTGACCGGATCCACCGGATCTAGATAA
CTGATCATAATCAGCCATACCACATTTGTAGAGGTTTTACTTGCTTTAAAAAACCTCCCACACCTCCCCC
TGAACCTGAAACATAAAATGAATGCAATTGTTGTTGTTAACTTGTTTATTGCAGCTTATAATGGTTACAA
ATAAAGCAATAGCATCACAAATTTCACAAATAAAGCATTTTTTTCACTGCATTCTAGTTGTGGTTTGTCC
AAACTCATCAATGTATCTTAAGGCGTAAATTGTAAGCGTTAATATTTTGTTAAAATTCGCGTTAAATTTT
TGTTAAATCAGCTCATTTTTTAACCAATAGGCCGAAATCGGCAAAATCCCTTATAAATCAAAAGAATAGA
CCGAGATAGGGT
[37 nt withheld, positions 2603-2639]
AAAGAACGTGGACTCCAACGTCAAAGG
[49 nt withheld, positions 2667-2715]
T
[91 nt withheld, positions 2717-2807]
G
[124 nt withheld, positions 2809-2932]
CAGGTGGCACTTTTCGGGGAAATGTGCGCGGAACCCCTATTTGTTTATTTTTCTAAATACATTCAAATAT
GTATCCGCTCATGAGACAATAACCCTGATAAATGCTTCAATAATATTGAAAAAGGAAGAGTCCTGAGGCG
GAAAGAACCAGCTGTGGAATGTGTGTCAGTTAGGGTGTGGAAAGTCCCCAGGCTCCCCAGCAGGCAGAAG
TATGCAAAGCATGCATCTCAATTAGTCAGCAACCAGGTGTGGAAAGTCCCCAGGCTCCCCAGCAGGCAGA
AGTATGCAAAGCATGCATCTCAATTAGTCAGCAACCATAGTCCCGCCCCTAACTCCGCCCATCCCGCCCC
TAACTCCGCCCAGTTCCGCCCATTCTCCGCCCCATGGCTGACTAATTTTTTTTATTTATGCAGAGGCCGA
GGCCGCCTCGGCCTCTGAGCTATTCCAGAAGTAGTGAGGAGGCTTTTTTGGAGGCCTAGGCTTTTGCAAA
GATCGATCAAGAGACAGGATGAGGATCGTTTCGCATGATTGAACAAGATGGATTGCACGCAGGTTCTCCG
GCCGCTTGGGTGGAGAGGCTATTCGGCTATGACTGGGCACAACAGACAATCGGCTGCTCTGATGCCGCCG
TGTTCCGGCTGTCAGCGCAGGGGCGCCCGGTTCTTTTTGTCAAGACCGACCTGTCCGGTGCCCTGAATGA
ACTGCAAGACGAGGCAGCGCGGCTATCGTGGCTGGCCACGACGGGCGTTCCTTGCGCAGCTGTGCTCGAC
GTTGTCACTGAAGCGGGAAGGGACTGGCTGCTATTGGGCGAAGTGCCGGGGCAGGATCTCCTGTCATCTC
ACCTTGCTCCTGCCGAGAAAGTATCCATCATGGCTGATGCAATGCGGCGGCTGCATACGCTTGATCCGGC
TACCTGCCCATTCGACCACCAAGCGAAACATCGCATCGAGCGAGCACGTACTCGGATGGAAGCCGGTCTT
GTCGATCAGGATGATCTGGACGAAGAGCATCAGGGGCTCGCGCCAGCCGAACTGTTCGCCAGGCTCAAGG
CGAGCATGCCCGACGGCGAGGATCTCGTCGTGACCCATGGCGATGCCTGCTTGCCGAATATCATGGTGGA
AAATGGCCGCTTTTCTGGATTCATCGACTGTGGCCGGCTGGGTGTGGCGGACCGCTATCAGGACATAGCG
TTGGCTACCCGTGATATTGCTGAAGAGCTTGGCGGCGAATGGGCTGACCGCTTCCTCGTGCTTTACGGTA
TCGCCGCTCCCGATTCGCAGCGCATCGCCTTCTATCGCCTTCTTGACGAGTTCTTCTGAGCGGGACTCTG
GGGTTCGAAATGACCGACCAAGCGACGCCCAACCTGCCATCACGAGATTTCGATTCCACCGCCGCCTTCT
ATGAAAGGTTGGGCTTCGGAATCGTTTTCCGGGACGCCGGCTGGATGATCCTCCAGCGCGGGGATCTCAT
GCTGGAGTTCTTCGCCCACCCTAGGGGGAGGCTAACTGAAACACGGAAGGAGACAATACCGGAAGGAACC
CGCGCTATGACGGCAATAAAAAGACAGAATAAAACGCACGGTGTTGGGTCGTTTGTTCATAAACGCGGGG
TTCGGTCCCAGGGCTGGCACTCTGTCGATACCCCACCGAGACCCCATTGGGGCCAATACGCCCGCGTTTC
TTCCTTTTCCCCACCCCACCCCCCAAGTTCGGGTGAAGGCCCAGGGCTCGCAGCCAACGTCGGGGCGGCA
GGCCCTGCCATAGCCTCAGGTTACTCATATATACTTTAGATTGATTTAAAACTTCATTTTTAATTTAAAA
GGATCTAGGTGAAGATCCTTTTTGATAATCTCATGACCAAAATCCCTTAACGTGAGTTTTCGTTCCACTG
AGCGTCAGACCCCGTAGAAAAGATCAAAGGATCTTCTTGAGATCCTTTTTTTCTGCGCGTAATCTGCTGC
TTGCAAACAAAAAAACCACCGCTACCAGCGGTGGTTTGTTTGCCGGATCAAGAGCTACCAACTCTTTTTC
CGAAGGTAACTGGCTTCAGCAGAGCGCAGATACCAAATACTGTTCTTCTAGTGTAGCCGTAGTTAGGCCA
CCACTTCAAGAACTCTGTATCACCGCCTACATACCTCGCTCTGCTAATCCTGTTACCAGTGGCTGCTGCC
AGTGGCGATAAGTCGTGTCTTACCGGGTTGGACTCAAGACGATAGTTACCGGATAAGGCGCAGCGGTCGG
GCTGAACGGGGGGTTCGTGCACACAGCCCAGCTTGGAGCGAACGACCTACACCGAACTGAGATACCTACA
GCGTGAGCTATGAGAAAGCGCCACGCTTCCCGAAGGGAGAAAGGCGGACAGGTATCCGGTAAGCGGCAGG
GTCGGAACAGGAGAGCGCACGAGGGAGCTTCCAGGGGGAAACGCCTGGTATCTTTATAGTCCTGTCGGGT
TTCGCCACCTCTGACTTGAGCGTCGATTTTTGTGATGCTCGTCAGGGGGGCGGAGCCTATGGAAAAACGC
CAGCAACGCGGCCTTTTTACGGTTCCTGGCCTTTTGCTGGCCTTTTGCTCACATGTTCTTTCCTGCGTTA
TCCCCTGATTCTGTGGATAACCGTATTACCGCCATGCAT
