>Addgene plasmid #246113 | pECFP-C1-PHF13∆24-40 | depositor partial sequence | sequence record 483973 | Insert FWD
CTTTTAGCAGAGCTGGTTTAGTGAACCGTCAGATCCGCTAGCGCTACCGGTCGCCACCATGGTGAGCAAG
GGCGAGGAGCTGTTCACCGGGGTGGTGCCCATCCTGGTCGAGCTGGACGGCGACGTAAACGGCCACAAGT
TCAGCGTGTCCGGCGAGGGCGAGGGCGATGCCACCTACGGCAAGCTGACCCTGAAGTTCATCTGCACCAC
CGGCAAGCTGCCCGTGCCCTGGCCCACCCTCGTGACCACCCTGACCTGGGGCGTGCAGTGCTTCAGCCGC
TACCCCGACCACATGAAGCAGCACGACTTCTTCAAGTCCGCCATGCCCGAAGGCTACGTCCAGGAGCGCA
CCATCTTCTTCAAGGACGACGGCAACTACAAGACCCGCGCCGAGGTGAAGTTCGAGGGCGACACCCTGGT
GAACCGCATCGAGCTGAAGGGCATCGACTTCAAGGAGGACGGCAACATCCTGGGGCACAAGCTGGAGTAC
AACTACATCAGCCACAACGTCTATATCACCGCCGACAAGCAGAAGAACGGCATCAAGGCCAACTTCAAGA
TCCGCCACAACATCGAGGACGGCAGCGTGCAGCTCGCCGACCACTACCAGCAGAACACCCCCATCGGCGA
CGGCCCCGTGCTGCTGCCCGACAACCACTACCTGAGCACCCAGTCCGCCCTGAGCAAAGACCCCAACGAG
AAGCGCGATCACATGGTCCTGCTGGAGTTCGTGACCGCCGCCGGGATCACTCTCGGCATGGACGAGCTGT
ACAAGTCCGGACTCAGATCTCGAGCTCAAGCTTCGAATTCCATGGACTCTGACTCTTGCGCCGCCGCCTT
CCACCCGGAGGAATACTCCCCCAGTTGCAAGAGGCGCAGGTACATCCCTTATCCGAAGGAGGAACTCCCT
TTAAGGAGCAGCCCCAGCCCTGCTAACAGCACTGCTGGTACCATTGACAGCGACGGCTGGGACGCGGGTT
TCTCAGACATCGCGTCCTCAGTGCCCTTGCCAGTCTCTGACCGCTGCTTTAGCCACCTGCAGCCTACTCT
CTTGCAGCGAGCCAAGCCCAGTAACTTCCTGCTGGACAGAAAGAAAACGGACAAGCTGAAGAAGAAGAAA
A
