>Addgene plasmid #246113 | pECFP-C1-PHF13∆24-40 | depositor partial sequence | sequence record 483974 | Insert RV
TCACCCCCGACAAGCAGAAGAACGGCATCAAGGCCAACTTCAAGATCCGCCACAACATCGAGGACGGCAG
CGTGCAGCTCGCCGACCACTACCAGCAGAACACCCCCATCGGCGACGGCCCCGTGCTGCTGCCCGACAAC
CACTACCTGAGCACCCAGTCCGCCCTGAGCAAAGACCCCAACGAGAAGCGCGATCACATGGTCCTGCTGG
AGTTCGTGACCGCCGCCGGGATCACTCTCGGCATGGACGAGCTGTACAAGTCCGGACTCAGATCTCGAGC
TCAAGCTTCGAATTCCATGGACTCTGACTCTTGCGCCGCCGCCTTCCACCCGGAGGAATACTCCCCCAGT
TGCAAGAGGCGCAGGTACATCCCTTATCCGAAGGAGGAACTCCCTTTAAGGAGCAGCCCCAGCCCTGCTA
ACAGCACTGCTGGTACCATTGACAGCGACGGCTGGGACGCGGGTTTCTCAGACATCGCGTCCTCAGTGCC
CTTGCCAGTCTCTGACCGCTGCTTTAGCCACCTGCAGCCTACTCTCTTGCAGCGAGCCAAGCCCAGTAAC
TTCCTGCTGGACAGAAAGAAAACGGACAAGCTGAAGAAGAAGAAGAAGAGGAAGCGCAGGGACAGTGATG
CGCCTGGGAAAGAGGGGTACAGGGGGGGCTTGCTGAAGCTGGAAGCCGCTGACCCCTACGTGGAGACCCC
CACGAGTCCCACCTTGCAGGATATCCCCCAGGCTCCCAGCGACCCCTGCTCGGGCTGGGACTCCGATACT
CCCTCGAGTGGATCTTGTGCCACTGTGTCACCTGATCAGGTCAAAGAAATAAAAACTGAAGGCAAACGGA
CTATCGTCCGGCAGGGAAAGCAGGTGGTGTTCCGAGATGAGGACAGCACTGGCAATGATGAGGACATCAT
GGTGGACTCAGATGACGATTCCTGGGACCTCGTGACCTGCTTCTGCATGAAGCCATTTGCCGGCCGCCCC
ATGATCGAGTGTAATGAGTGCCACACCTGGATTCACCTGTCCTGTGCGAAAATCCGGAAATCCAATGTTC
CAGAAGTGTTTGTCTGCCAAAAGTGCCGGGACTCCAAGTTTGACATCCGCCGTTCCAACCGCTCGCGGAC
GGGCTCCCGGAAGCTGTTCCTGGACTGACCGGATCCACCGGATCTG
